>Addgene plasmid #99220 | pDB016 | addgene full sequence | sequence record 265851 | Addgene NGS Result
TTGAGATCCTTTTTTTCTGCGCGTAATCTGCTGCTTGCAAACAAAAAAACCACCGCTACCAGCGGTGGTT
TGTTTGCCGGATCAAGAGCTACCACCTCTTTTTCCGAAGGTAACTGGCTTCAGCAGAGCGCAGATACCAA
ATACTGTCCTTCTAGTGTAGCCGTAGTTAGGCCACCACTTCAAGAACTCTGTAGCACCGCCTACATACCT
CGCTCTGCTAATCCTGTTACCAGTGGCTGCTGCCAGTGGCGATAAGTCGTGTCTTACCGGGTTGGACTCA
AGACGATAGTTACCGGATAAGGCGCAGCGGTCGGGCTGAACGGGGGGTTCGTGCACACAGCCCAGCTTGG
AGCGAACGACCTACACCGAACTGAGATACCTACAGCGTGAGCTATGAGAAAGCGCCACGCTTCCCGAAGG
GAGAAAGGCGGACAGGTATCCGGTAAGCGGCAGGGTCGGAACAGGAGAGCGCACGAGGGAGCTTCCAGGG
GGAAACGCCTGGTATCTTTATAGTCCTGTCGGGTTTCGCCACCTCTGACTTGAGCGTCGATTTTTGTGAT
GCTCGTCAGGGGGGCGGAGCCTATGGAAAAACGCCAGCAACGCGGCCTTTTTACGGTTCCTGGCCTTTTG
CTGGCCTTTTGCTCACATGTTCTTTCCTGCGTTATCCCCTGATTCTGTGGATAACCGTATTACCGCCTTT
GAGTGAGCTGATACCGCTCGCCGCAGCCGAACGACCGAGCGCAGCGAGTCAGTGAGCGAGGAAGCGGAAG
AGCGCCTGATGCGGTATTTTCTCCTTACGCATCTGTGCGGTATTTCACACCGCATATGGTGCACTCTCAG
TACAATCTGCTCTGATGCCGCATAGTTAAGCCAGTATACACTCCGCTATCGCTACGTGACTGGGTCATGG
CTGCGCCCCGACACCCGCCAACACCCGCTGACGCGCCCTGACGGGCTTGTCTGCTCCCGGCATCCGCTTA
CAGACAAGCTGTGACCGTCTCCGGGAGCTGCATGTGTCAGAGGTTTTCACCGTCATCACCGAAACGCGCG
AGGCAGCTGCGGTAAAGCTCATCAGCGTGGTCGTGAAGCGATTCACAGATGTCTGCCTGTTCATCCGCGT
CCAGCTCGTTGAGTTTCTCCAGAAGCGTTAATGTCTGGCTTCTGATAAAGCGGGCCATGTTAAGGGCGGT
TTTTTCCTGTTTGGTCACTGATGCCTCCGTGTAAGGGGGATTTCTGTTCATGGGGGTAATGATACCGATG
AAACGAGAGAGGATGCTCACGATACGGGTTACTGATGATGAACAGAGGACATCCGGTAAGGCCAATAGGG
GTTCATAAGGTACGGCCCGTACTGAACCCGGGTAGGCTGCTTGAGCCAGTGAGCGATTGCTGGCCTAGAT
GAATGACTGTCCACGACAGAACCCGGCTTATCGGTCAGTTTCACCTGATTTACGTAAAAACCCGCTTCGG
CGGGTTTTTGCTTTTGGAGGGGCAGAAAGATGAATGACTGTCCACGACGCTATACCCAAAAGAAAGCGGC
TTATCGGTCAGTTTCACCTGGTTTACGTAAAAACCCGCTTCGGCGGGTTTTTGCTTTTGGAGGGGCAGAA
AGATGAATGACTGTCCACGACACTATACCCAAAAGAAAGCGGCTTATCGGTCAGTTTCACCTGTTTTACG
TAAAAACCCGCTTCGGCGGGTTTTTACTTTTGGAGGGGCAGAAAGATGAATGACTGTCCACGACACTATA
CCCAAAAGAAAGCGGCTTATCGGTCAGTTTTACCTGATGTACGTAATAAACCGTTCCGGCGGGTTTGGGA
CAAATTAATACGACTCACTATAGGGTGAAAGACCTGCAGGTGCAGTAAGGAGGAAAAAAAAA
[65 nt withheld, positions 1883-1947]
CATCACCATCACCATCA
[33 nt withheld, positions 1965-1997]
C
[98 nt withheld, positions 1999-2096]
A
[305 nt withheld, positions 2098-2402]
G
[176 nt withheld, positions 2404-2579]
CCAATCGTCTGACCTGCCTCAACCTCCTGTC
[82 nt withheld, positions 2611-2692]
GCTCTGAGGGAGGCGGTTCCGGTGGTGGCTC
[36 nt withheld, positions 2724-2759]
A
[35 nt withheld, positions 2761-2795]
CCTCCCTCAATCGGTTGAATGTCGCCCTTTTGTCTTTGGCGCTGGTAAACCTTACGAGTTCAGTATCGAC
TGCGATAAGATCAACCTGTTCCGC
[50 nt withheld, positions 2890-2939]
T
[36 nt withheld, positions 2941-2976]
ACTTAATTAACGGCACTCCTCAGCAAATATAATGACCCTCTTGATAACCCAAGAGGGCATTTTTTAATGC
CCATGGCGTTTATTTGCCGACTACCTTGGTGATCTCGCCTTTCACGTAGTGGACAAATTCTTCCAACTGA
TCTGCGCGCGAGGCCAAGCGATCTTCTTCTTGTCCAAGATAAGCCTGTCTAGCTTCAAGTATGACGGGCT
GATACTGGGCCGGCAGGCGCTCCATTGCCCAGTCGGCAGCGACATCCTTCGGCGCGATTTTGCCGGTTAC
TGCGCTGTACCAAATGCGGGACAACGTAAGCACTACATTTCGCTCATCGCCAGCCCAGTCGGGCGGCGAG
TTCCATAGCGTTAAGGTTTCATTTAGCGCCTCAAATAGATCCTGTTCAGGAACCGGATCAAAGAGTTCCT
CCGCCGCTGGACCTACCAAGGCAACGCTATGTTCTCTTGCTTTTGTCAGCAAGATAGCCAGATCAATGTC
GATCGTGGCTGGCTCGAAGATACCTGCAAGAATGTCATTGCGCTGCCATTCTCCAAATTGCAGTTCGCGC
TTAGCTGGATAACGCCACGGAATGATGTCGTCGTGCACAACAATGGTGACTTCTACAGCGCGGAGAATCT
CGCTCTCTCCAGGGGAAGCCGAAGTTTCCAAAAGGTCGTTGATCAAAGCTCGCCGCGTTGTTTCATCAAG
CCTTACGGTCACCGTAACCAGCAAATCAATATCACTGTGTGGCTTCAGGCCGCCATCCACTGCGGAGCCG
TACAAATGTACGGCCAGCAACGTCGGTTCGAGATGGCGCTCGATGACGCCAACTACCTCTGATAGTTGAG
TCGATACTTCGGCGATCACCGCTTCCCTCATACTCTTCCTTTTTCAATATTATTGAAGCATTTATCAGGG
TTATTGTTTCATGAGCGTATACATATTTGAATGTATTTAGAAAAATATTAATTGCGTTGCGCTCACTGCC
CGCTTTCCAGGCCAAATAGGCCG
Features (pLannotate 1.2.2; 10 found; start..end, strand, type, name):
      1..589     +  rep_origin     ori: high-copy-number ColE1/pMB1/pBR322/pUC origin of replication
    775..915     -  misc_feature   bom: basis of mobility region from pBR322
   1017..1208    -  CDS            rop: Rop protein, which maintains plasmids at low copy number; rop
   1249..1320    +  CDS            mbeC (fragment): MBEC_ECOLX - Experimental evidence at protein level: Swiss-Prot protein existence level 1. Required for efficient mobilization of ColE1 plasmid and is thus essential to promote the specific transfer of the plasmid during conjugation. Probably functions by inducing DNA bending, helping the MbeA relaxase to melt the DNA around the nic site and cleave the phosphodiester bond. Binds specifically double-stranded DNA (dsDNA) containing the ColE1 oriT but does not recognize the inverted repeat (IR). From Escherichia coli.
   1826..1844    +  promoter       T7 promoter: promoter for bacteriophage T7 RNA polymerase
   1883..1947    +  CDS            M13 gene III (fragment) (sequence withheld): pIII; III; minor coat protein
   1948..1965    +  CDS            7xHis (fragment) (sequence partly withheld): 6xHis affinity tag
   1965..2724    +  CDS            M13 gene III (fragment) (sequence partly withheld): pIII; III; minor coat protein
   3056..3847    -  CDS            SmR: aminoglycoside adenylyltransferase (Murphy, 1985); aadA; confers resistance to spectinomycin and streptomycin
   3848..3933    -  promoter       AmpR promoter (fragment): bla
