[The description below was written by a language model from this plasmid's Addgene catalogue record and pLannotate feature annotations shown in this document.]
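Description:
pDB016 is a bacterial accessory plasmid of about 4 kb, built for phage-assisted continuous evolution (PACE) of aminoacyl-tRNA synthetases, in which it supplies the negative-selection arm. It replicates in E. coli from a ColE1/pMB1-type origin and is catalogued as high copy. The feature table, however, also detects the pBR322-derived bom region, a rop coding sequence and a short mbeC fragment next to the origin. Selection is by spectinomycin, through the aadA (SmR) aminoglycoside adenylyltransferase gene, which is annotated with a fragment of the bla (AmpR) promoter directly upstream.

The payload is a synthetic cassette listed as "PT7 [SD8] gIII-neg": a T7 promoter followed by a ribosome-binding element designated SD8 and a modified form of M13 gene III. The annotation shows the gene III coding sequence as two fragments, a short N-terminal piece and a longer downstream piece, separated by a polyhistidine tag, so the encoded pIII is a truncated or rearranged variant rather than the full-length minor coat protein. In PACE, phage propagation depends on host-supplied pIII. A "gIII-neg" variant of this kind is generally a dominant-negative form that reduces the infectivity of progeny phage when it is expressed. Because transcription here requires T7 RNA polymerase, production of the inhibitory pIII would depend on that polymerase being made elsewhere in the selection circuit, presumably linked to an undesired synthetase activity such as charging tRNA with the wrong amino acid. The record does not describe that upstream circuitry or the exact nature of the gIII-neg modification.
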