Addgene plasmid #99220: pDB016
Purpose: Accessory plasmid for aaRS PACE; negative selection
Depositing lab: David Liu. Depositing organization: Harvard University. Publication: Continuous directed evolution of aminoacyl-tRNA synthetases. Bryson DI, Fan C, Guo LT, Miller C, Soll D, Liu DR. Nat Chem Biol. 2017 Oct 16. doi: 10.1038/nchembio.2474. PubMed 29035361.
Backbone
  Vector backbone: ColE1
  Backbone manufacturer: David Liu Lab
  Backbone size w/o insert (bp): 2797
  Total vector size (bp): 3981
  Vector type: Bacterial Expression
Growth in bacteria
  Bacterial resistance: Spectinomycin, 50 μg/mL
  Growth temperature: 37°C
  Growth strain: DH5alpha
  Copy number: High Copy
Gene/Insert
  Gene/Insert name: PT7 [SD8] gIII-neg
  Species: Synthetic
  Insert size (bp): 1184
  Promoter: PT7
  Cloning method: Ligation Independent Cloning
  Sequencing primers: 5′ n/a; 3′ n/a
Terms and licenses: Academic/Nonprofit Terms; Industry Terms: Not Available to Industry
How to cite: pDB016 was a gift from David Liu (Addgene plasmid # 99220 ; http://n2t.net/addgene:99220 ; RRID:Addgene_99220)
